Addgene plasmid #44463: pHEX2 QQR ZFN
Depositing lab: Roger Hellens & Ross Johnson. Depositing organization: New Zealand Institute for Plant & Food Research.
Backbone
  Vector backbone: pHEX2
  Backbone size w/o insert (bp): 13812
  Total vector size (bp): 14730
  Vector type: Plant Transformation
  Selectable markers: Kanamycin
Growth in bacteria
  Bacterial resistance: Spectinomycin, 50 μg/mL
  Growth temperature: 37°C
  Growth strain: DH5alpha
  Copy number: High Copy
Gene/Insert
  Gene/Insert name: QQR ZFN (alt name: QQR Zinc-Finger Nuclease)
  Species: Synthetic
  Insert size (bp): 918
  Promoter: CaMV 35S
  Cloning method: Gateway Cloning
  Sequencing primers: 5′ RAJ-417 (CAACCACGTCTTCAAAGCAAGTG); 3′ m13 Forward
Resource information
  A portion of this plasmid was derived from a plasmid made by: The gene was obtained from 'pART7 QQR', as used in the Even-Faitelson et al. 2011 reference provided
Terms and licenses: Academic/Nonprofit Terms; Industry Terms: Not Available to Industry
Depositor comments: QQR ZFN reference: Even-Faitelson L, Samach A, Melamed-Bessudo C, Avivi-Ragolsky N, Levy AA (2011) Localized egg-cell expression of effector proteins for targeted modification of the Arabidopsis genome. The Plant Journal 68 (5):929-937. doi:10.1111/j.1365-313X.2011.04741.x Please refer to the references provided below for matters relating to ownership of pHEX2 for anything other than academic use. pHEX2 reference: Hellens R, Allan A, Friel E, Bolitho K, Grafton K, Templeton M, Karunairetnam S, Gleave A, Laing W (2005) Transient expression vectors for functional genomics, quantification of promoter activity and RNA silencing in plants. Plant Methods 1 (1):13. doi:10.1186/1746-4811-1-13 pART27 (used to derive pHEX2) reference: Gleave AP (1992) A versatile binary vector system with a T-DNA organisational structure conducive to efficient integration of cloned DNA into the plant genome. Plant Mol Biol 20:1203-1207
How to cite: pHEX2 QQR ZFN was a gift from Roger Hellens & Ross Johnson (Addgene plasmid # 44463 ; http://n2t.net/addgene:44463 ; RRID:Addgene_44463)
