[The description below was written by a language model from this plasmid's Addgene catalogue record.]
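Description:
pHEX2 QQR ZFN is a plant transformation plasmid of about 14.7 kb built on the pHEX2 backbone, which the record notes was derived from the binary vector pART27. It is therefore the type of vector normally delivered to plant cells from Agrobacterium by T-DNA transfer, although no feature table is provided, so the T-DNA borders, replication origins and terminators cannot be confirmed here. In E. coli it is maintained as a high-copy plasmid under spectinomycin selection. Kanamycin is listed as the selectable marker, which in this kind of vector is used to select transformed plant tissue.

The payload is a 918 bp synthetic open reading frame encoding the QQR zinc-finger nuclease, placed under the CaMV 35S promoter, a strong constitutive promoter widely used in plants. The insert was introduced by Gateway recombination, and the coding sequence was taken from an earlier plasmid, pART7 QQR. Zinc-finger nucleases join an engineered zinc-finger DNA-binding array to the FokI cleavage domain. When two molecules bind in the correct arrangement at the recognition site they make a double-strand break, and repair of that break can produce mutations or stimulate recombination at the site.

The pHEX2 series was described as a set of vectors for transient expression in plant functional genomics, and the QQR nuclease was previously used for targeted modification of the Arabidopsis genome. The construct is thus suited to constitutive or transient expression of QQR ZFN in plant tissue, for example to cut reporter or genomic targets carrying the QQR site. The record does not state the specific experiment, and it lists no tags or reporter genes.
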