>Addgene plasmid #44463 | pHEX2 QQR ZFN | depositor partial sequence | sequence record 60740 | QQR ZFN gene insert
GTACAAAAAAGCAGGCTATGGAAAAACTGCGGAACGGATCCGGGGACCCTGGCAAAAAGAAACAGCACGC
GTGTCCGGAATGCGGCAAGTCCTTTAGTCAGTCTAGCAACCTGCAGAAGCATCAACGTACGCATACCGGG
GAAAAACCTTACAAATGTCCGGAATGCGGCAAGTCCTTTAGTCAGTCTAGCAACCTGCAGAAGCATCAAC
GTACGCATACCGGGGAAAAACCTTACAAATGTCCGGAATGCGGCAAGAGCTTTAGTAGAAGTGATCATCT
GTCAAGACATCAACGTACGCATCAGAATAAGAAGCAACTAGTCAAAAGTGAACTGGAGGAGAAGAAATCT
GAACTTCGTCATAAATTGAAATATGTGCCTCATGAATATATTGAATTAATTGAAATTGCCAGAAATTCCA
CTCAGGATAGAATTCTTGAAATGAAGGTAATGGAATTTTTTATGAAAGTTTATGGATATAGAGGTAAACA
TTTGGGTGGATCAAGGAAACCGGACGGAGCAATTTATACTGTCGGATCTCCTATTGATTACGGTGTGATC
GTGGATACTAAAGCTTATAGCGGAGGTTATAATCTGCCAATTGGCCAAGCAGATGAAATGCAACGATATG
TCGAAGAAAATCAAACACGAAACAAACATATCAACACTAATGAATGGTGGAAAGTCTATCCATCTTCTGT
AACGGAATTTAAGTTTTTATTTGTGAGTGGTCACTTTAAAGGAAACTACAAAGCTCAGCTTACACGATTA
AATCATATCACTAATTGTAATGGAGCTGTTCTTAGTGTAGAAGAGCTTTTAATTGGTGGAGAAATGATTA
AAGCCGGCACATTAACCTTAGAGGAAGTGAGACGGAAATTTAATAACGGCGAGATAAACTTTTAAACCCA
GCTTTCTT
