>Addgene plasmid #44463 | pHEX2 QQR ZFN | addgene partial sequence | sequence record 62270 | 35S promoter
TTTCATTTGGAGAGGACACGCTCGAGGAATTCGGTACCCCATCACAAGTTTGTACAAAAAAGCAGGCTAT
GGAAAAACTGCGGAACGGATCCGGGGACCCTGGCAAAAAGAAACAGCACGCGTGTCCGGAATGCGGCAAG
TCCTTTAGTCAGTCTAGCAACCTGCAGAAACATCAACGTACGCATACCGGGGAAAAACCTTACAAATGTC
CGGAATGCGGCAAGTCCTTTAGTCAGTCTAGCAACCTGCAGAAGCATCAACGTACGCATACCGGGGAAAA
ACCTTACAAATGTCCGGAATGCGGCAAGAGCTTTAGTAGAAGTGATCATCTGTCAAGACATCAACGTACG
CATCAGAATAAGAAGCAACTAGTCAAAAGTGAACTGGAGGAGAAGAAATCTGAACTTCGTCATAAATTGA
AATATGTGCCTCATGAATATATTGAATTAATTGAAATTGCCAGAAATTCCACTCAGGATAGAATTCTTGA
AATGAAGGTAATGGAATTTTTTATGAAAGTTTATGGATATAGAGGTAAACATTTGGGTGGATCAAGGAAA
CCGGACGGAGCAATTTATACTGTCGGATCTCCTATTGATTACGGTGTGATCGTGGATACTAAAGCTTATA
GCGGAGGTTATAATCTGCCAATTGGCCAAGCAGATGAAATGCAACGATATGTCGAAGAAAATCAAACACG
AAACAAACATATCAACACTAATGAATGGTGGAAAGTCTATCCATCTTCTGTAACGGAATTTAAGTTTTTA
TTTGTGAGTGGTCACTTTAAAGGAAACTACAAAGCTCAGCTTACACGATTAAATCATATCACTAATTGTA
ATGGAGCTGTTCTTAGTGTAGAAGAGCTTTTAATTGGTGGAGAAATGATTAAAGCCGGCACATTAACCTT
AGAGGAAGTGAGACGGAAATT
